Addgene plasmid #13577: pTrc99A-Rat FABP1
Depositing lab: Martin Scanlon. Depositing organization: Monash University. Publication: An improved method for the purification of rat liver-type fatty acid binding protein from Escherichia coli. Velkov T, Chuang S, Prankerd R, Sakellaris H, Porter CJ, Scanlon MJ. Protein Expr Purif. 2005 Nov . 44(1):23-31. 10.1016/j.pep.2005.04.006 PubMed 15914028.
Backbone
  Vector backbone: pTrc99
  Backbone manufacturer: Pharmacia
  Backbone size w/o insert (bp): 4000
  Vector type: Bacterial Expression
Growth in bacteria
  Bacterial resistance: Ampicillin, 100 μg/mL
  Growth temperature: 37°C
  Growth strain: DH5alpha
  Copy number: Unknown
Gene/Insert
  Gene/Insert name: Rat liver fatty acid binding protein (alt name: FABP1)
  Species: R. norvegicus (rat)
  Insert size (bp): 564
  GenBank ID: BC086947
  Entrez Gene: Fabp1 (a.k.a. Fabplg, L-FABP, SCP, SCP., p14)
  Cloning method: Restriction Enzyme; 5′ cloning site KpnI (not destroyed); 3′ cloning site BamHI (not destroyed)
  Sequencing primers: 5′ N/A; 3′ N/A
Terms and licenses: Academic/Nonprofit Terms; Industry Terms: Not Available to Industry
How to cite: pTrc99A-Rat FABP1 was a gift from Martin Scanlon (Addgene plasmid # 13577 ; http://n2t.net/addgene:13577 ; RRID:Addgene_13577)
