[The description below was written by a language model from this plasmid's Addgene catalogue record.]
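Description:
pTrc99A-Rat FABP1 is a bacterial expression plasmid built on the pTrc99 backbone (Pharmacia, listed at about 4 kb without insert) and carrying the rat (Rattus norvegicus) liver-type fatty acid binding protein gene, Fabp1, also known as L-FABP. The insert is recorded as 564 bp and was placed into the vector by restriction cloning between KpnI at the 5′ end and BamHI at the 3′ end, with both sites retained so the fragment can be excised again. The plasmid is maintained in E. coli under ampicillin selection; its copy number is listed as unknown.

The record includes no feature table and does not explicitly name the promoter or other regulatory elements. Vectors of the pTrc99 family are generally known for driving expression from the hybrid trc (trp/lac) promoter, which is kept repressed by a plasmid-borne lacI gene and induced with IPTG, followed by a multiple cloning site and rrnB transcription terminators. That arrangement would be expected here but is not confirmed by the supplied fields. No affinity tag or fusion partner is listed, so whether the protein is expressed in native, untagged form is not stated.

The associated publication concerns an improved method for purifying rat liver-type FABP from E. coli, indicating that the construct is intended for recombinant overproduction of the protein in bacteria. Purified FABP1 of this kind is typically used for biochemical, ligand-binding or structural studies of this intracellular lipid-binding protein, although the record itself does not specify downstream applications.
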