>Addgene plasmid #13577 | pTrc99A-Rat FABP1 | addgene partial sequence | sequence record 19359 | 13577 with M13-pUC-rev
GAGCCCTTCATGAAGGCGATGGGTCTGCCTGAGGACCTCATCCAGAAAGGGAAGGACATCAAGGGGGTGT
CAGAAATCGTGCATGAAGGGAAGAAAGTCAAACTCACCATCACCTATGGGTCCAAGGTGATCCACAATGA
GTTCACCTTGGGGGAGGAGTGCGAACTGGAGACCATGACTGGGGAAAAGGTCAAGGCAGTGGTTAAGATG
GAGGGTGACAATAAAATGGTGACAACTTTCAAAGGCATAAAGTCCGTGACTGAATTCAATGGAGACACAA
TCACCAATACCATGACACTGGGTGACATCGTCTACAAGAGAGTCAGCAAGAGAATTTAGACAAGGCTGTA
TTTCATATTCTTTTACAGGATCCTCTAGAGTCGACCTGCAGGCATGCAAGCTTGGCTGTTTTGGCGGATG
AGAGAAGATTTTCAGCCTGATACAGATTAAATCAGAACGCAGAAGCGGTCTGATAAAACAGAATTTGCCT
GGCGGCAGTAGCGCGGTGGTCCCACCTGACCCCATGCCGAACTCAGAAGTGAAACGCCGTAGCGCCGATG
GTAGTGTGGGGTCTCCCCATGCGAGAGTAGGGAACTGCCAGGCATCAAATAAAACGAAAGGCTCAGTCGA
AAGACTGGGCCTTTCGTTTTATCTGTTGTTTGTCGGTGAACGCTCTCCTGAGT
