>Addgene plasmid #13577 | pTrc99A-Rat FABP1 | addgene partial sequence | sequence record 89380 | pTrcHis-R 5'-cttctgcgttctgatttaatctg-3'
CGCCAAACAGCCAAGCTTGCATGCCTGCAGGTCGACTCTAGAGGATCCTGTAAAAGAATATGAAATACAG
CCTTGTCTAAATTCTCTTGCTGACTCTCTTGTAGACGATGTCACCCAGTGTCATGGTATTGGTGATTGTG
TCTCCATTGAATTCAGTCACGGACTTTATGCCTTTGAAAGTTGTCACCATTTTATTGTCACCCTCCATCT
TAACCACTGCCTTGACCTTTTCCCCAGTCATGGTCTCCAGTTCGCACTCCTCCCCCAAGGTGAACTCATT
GTGGATCACCTTGGACCCATAGGTGATGGTGAGTTTGACTTTCTTCCCTTCATGCACGATTTCTGACACC
CCCTTGATGTCCTTCCCTTTCTGGATGAGGTCCTCAGGCAGACCCATCGCCTTCATGAAGGGCTCAAAGT
TCTCTTGGCTCTGCACTTGGTACTTGCCGGAGAAGTTCATGGTACCTTTCCTGTGTGAAATTGTTATCCG
CTCACAATTCCACACATTATACGAGCCGGATGATTAATTGTCAACAGCTCATTTCAGAATATTTGCCAGA
ACCGTTATGATGTCGGCGCAAAAAACATTATCCAGAACGGGAGTGCGCCTTGAGCGACACGAATTATGCA
GTGATTTACGACCTGCACAGCCATACCACAGCTTCCGATGGCTGCCTGACGCCAGAAGCATTGGTGCACC
GTGCAGTCGATGATAAGCTGTCAAACCAGATCAATTCGCGCTAACTTACATTAATTGCGTTGCGCTCACT
GCCCGCTTTCCAGTCGGGAAACCTGTCGTGCCAGCTGCATTAATGAATCGGCCAACGCGCGGGGAGAGGC
GGTTTGCGTATTGGGCGCCAGGGTGGTTTTTCTTTTCACCAGTGAGACGGGCAAACAGCTGATTGCCCCT
TCACCGCCTGGCCCTGAGAGAGTTGCAGCAAGCGGTCCACGCTGGTTTGGCCCAGCAGGCGAAAAATCCT
GGTTTGATGGTGGTTAACGGCGGGA
